>Addgene plasmid #45072 | pLAC | depositor full sequence | sequence record 63155 | pLAC sequence 7793 bps
AACTACGTCAGGTGGCACTTTTCGGGGAAATGTGCGCGGAACCCCTATTTGTTTATTTTTCTAAATACAT
TCAAATATGTATCCGCTCATGAGACAATAACCCTGATAAATGCTTCAATAATATTGAAAAAGGAAGAGTA
TGAGTATTCAACATTTCCGTGTCGCCCTTATTCCCTTTTTTGCGGCATTTTGCCTTCCTGTTTTTGCTCA
CCCAGAAACGCTGGTGAAAGTAAAAGATGCTGAAGATCAGTTGGGTGCACGAGTGGGTTACATCGAACTG
GATCTCAACAGCGGTAAGATCCTTGAGAGTTTTCGCCCCGAAGAACGTTCTCCAATGATGAGCACTTTTA
AAGTTCTGCTATGTGGCGCGGTATTATCCCGTGTTGACGCCGGGCAAGAGCAACTCGGTCGCCGCATACA
CTATTCTCAGAATGACTTGGTTGAGTACTCACCAGTCACAGAAAAGCATCTTACGGATGGCATGACAGTA
AGAGAATTATGCAGTGCTGCCATAACCATGAGTGATAACACTGCGGCCAACTTACTTCTGACAACGATCG
GAGGACCGAAGGAGCTAACCGCTTTTTTGCACAACATGGGGGATCATGTAACTCGCCTTGATCGTTGGGA
ACCGGAGCTGAATGAAGCCATACCAAACGACGAGCGTGACACCACGATGCCTGTAGCAATGGCAACAACG
TTGCGCAAACTATTAACTGGCGAACTACTTACTCTAGCTTCCCGGCAACAATTAATAGACTGGATGGAGG
CGGATAAAGTTGCAGGACCACTTCTGCGCTCGGCCCTTCCGGCTGGCTGGTTTATTGCTGATAAATCTGG
AGCCGGTGAGCGTGGGTCTCGCGGTATCATTGCAGCACTGGGGCCAGATGGTAAGCCCTCCCGTATCGTA
GTTATCTACACGACGGGGAGTCAGGCAACTATGGATGAACGAAATAGACAGATCGCTGAGATAGGTGCCT
CACTGATTAAGCATTGGTAACTGTCAGACCAAGTTTACTCATATATACTTTAGATTGATT
[38 nt withheld, positions 1041-1078]
A
[37 nt withheld, positions 1080-1116]
ATTTTGTTAAAATTCGCGTTAAATTTTTGTTAAATCAGCTCATTTTTTAACCAATAGGCCGAAATCGGCA
AAATCCCTTATAAATCAAAAGAATAGCCCGAGATAGGGT
[37 nt withheld, positions 1226-1262]
AAAGAACGTGGACTCCAACGTCAAAGG
[141 nt withheld, positions 1290-1430]
G
[125 nt withheld, positions 1432-1556]
AAAGGATCTAGGTGAAGATCCTTTTTGATAATCTCATGACCAAAATCCCTTAACGTGAGTTTTCGTTCCA
CTGAGCGTCAGACCCCGTAGAAAAGATCAAAGGATCTTCTTGAGATCCTTTTTTTCTGCGCGTAATCTGC
TGCTTGCAAACAAAAAAACCACCGCTACCAGCGGTGGTTTGTTTGCCGGATCAAGAGCTACCAACTCTTT
TTCCGAAGGTAACTGGCTTCAGCAGAGCGCAGATACCAAATACTGTCCTTCTAGTGTAGCCGTAGTTAGG
CCACCACTTCAAGAACTCTGTAGCACCGCCTACATACCTCGCTCTGCTAATCCTGTTACCAGTGGCTGCT
GCCAGTGGCGATAAGTCGTGTCTTACCGGGTTGGACTCAAGACGATAGTTACCGGATAAGGCGCAGCGGT
CGGGCTGAACGGGGGGTTCGTGCACACAGCCCAGCTTGGAGCGAACGACCTACACCGAACTGAGATACCT
ACAGCGTGAGCTATGAGAAAGCGCCACGCTTCCCGAAGGGAGAAAGGCGGACAGGTATCCGGTAAGCGGC
AGGGTCGGAACAGGAGAGCGCACGAGGGAGCTTCCAGGGGGAAACGCCTGGTATCTTTATAGTCCTGTCG
GGTTTCGCCACCTCTGACTTGAGCGTCGATTTTTGTGATGCTCGTCAGGGGGGCGGAGCCTATGGAAAAA
CGCCAGCAACGCGGCCTTTTTACGGTTCCTGGCCTTTTGCTGGCCTTTTGCTCACATGTTCTTTCCTGCG
TTATCCCCTGATTCTGTGGATAACCGTATTACCGCCTTTGAGTGAGCTGATACCGCTCGCCGCAGCCGAA
CGACCGAGCGCAGCGAGTCAGTGAGCGAGGAAGCTATGGTGCACTCTCAGTACAATCTGCTCTGATGCCG
CATAGTTAAGCCAGTATACACTCCGCTATCGCTACGTGACTGGGTCATGGCTGCGCCCCGACACCCGCCA
ACACCCGCTGACGCGCCCTGACGGGCTTGTCTGCTCCCGGCATCCGCTTACAGACAAGCTGTGACCGTCT
CCGGGAGCTGCATGTGTCAGAGGTTTTCACCGTCATCACCGAAACGCGCGAGGCAGCTGCGGTAAAGCTC
ATCAGCGTGGTCGTGCAGCGATTCACAGATGTCTGCCTGTTCATCCGATGGAAGATGCCTCCTCTGACTC
GACGGGTGCTGATCCTGCCCAGGAAGCTGGGACCTCTAAGCCTAATGAAGAGATCTCAGGTCCAGCAGAA
CCAGCTTCACCCCCAGAGACAACCACAACAGCCCAGGAGACTTCGGCGGCAGCAGTTCAGGGGACAGCCA
AGGTCACCTCAAGCAGGCAGGAACTAAACCCCCTGAAATCCATAGTGGAGAAAAGTATCTTACTAACAGA
ACAAGCCCTTGCAAAAGCAGGAAAAGGAATGCACGGAGGCGTGCCAGGTGGAAAACAATCCATCGAAAAT
GGAAGTGAATTTGCACAAAAATTACTGAAGAAATTCAGTCTATTAAAACCATGGGCATGAGATAAAGCGG
GCCATGTTAAGGGCGGTTTTTTCCTGTTTGGTCACTGATGCCTCCGTGTAAGGGGGATTTCTGTTCATGG
GGGTAATGATACCGATGAAACGAGAGAGGATGCTCACGATACGGGTTACTGATGATGAACATGCCCGGTT
ACTGGAACGTTGTGAGGGTAAACAACTGGCGGTATGGATGCGGCGGGACCAGAGAAAAATCACTCAGGGT
CAATGCCAGCCGAACGCCAGCAAGACGTAGCCCAGCGCGTCGGCCGCCATGCCGGCGATAATGGCCTGCT
TCTCGCCGAAACGTTTGGTGGCGGGACCAGTGACGAAGGCTTGAGCGAGGGCGTGCAAGATTCCGAATAC
CGCAAGCGACAGGCCGATCATCGTCGCGCTCCAGCGAAAGCGGTCCTCGCCGAAAATGACCCAGAGCGCT
GCCGGCACCTGTCCTACGAGTTGCATGATAAAGAAGACAGTCATAAGTGCGGCGACGATAGTCATGCCCC
GCGCCCACCGGAAGGAGCTGACTGGGTTGAAGGCTCTCAAGGGCATCGGTCGAGATCCCGGTGCCTAATG
AGTGAGCTAACTTACATTAATTGCGTTGCGCTCACTGCCCGCTTTCCAGTCGGGAAACCTGTCGTGCCAG
CTGCATTAATGAATCGGCCAACGCGCGGGGAGAGGCGGTTTGCGTATTGGGCGCCAGGGTGGTTTTTCTT
TTCACCAGTGAGACGGGCAACAGCTGATTGCCCTTCACCGCCTGGCCCTGAGAGAGTTGCAGCAAGCGGT
CCACGCTGGTTTGCCCCAGCAGGCGAAAATCCTGTTTGATGGTGGTTAACGGCGGGATATAACATGAGCT
GTCTTCGGTATCGTCGTATCCCACTACCGAGATATCCGCACCAACGCGCAGCCCGGACTCGGTAATGGCG
CGCATTGCGCCCAGCGCCATCTGATCGTTGGCAACCAGCATCGCAGTGGGAACGATGCCCTCATTCAGCA
TTTGCATGGTTTGTTGAAAACCGGACATGGCACTCCAGTCGCCTTCCCGTTCCGCTATCGGCTGAATTTG
ATTGCGAGTGAGATATTTATGCCAGCCAGCCAGACGCAGACGCGCCGAGACAGAACTTAATGGGCCCGCT
AACAGCGCGATTTGCTGGTGACCCAATGCGACCAGATGCTCCACGCCCAGTCGCGTACCGTCTTCATGGG
AGAAAATAATACTGTTGATGGGTGTCTGGTCAGAGACATCAAGAAATAACGCCGGAACATTAGTGCAGGC
AGCTTCCACAGCAATGGCATCCTGGTCATCCAGCGGATAGTTAATGATCAGCCCACTGACGCGTTGCGCG
AGAAGATTGTGCACCGCCGCTTTACAGGCTTCGACGCCGCTTCGTTCTACCATCGACACCACCACGCTGG
CACCCAGTTGATCGGCGCGAGATTTAATCGCCGCGACAATTTGCGACGGCGCGTGCAGGGCCAGACTGGA
GGTGGCAACGCCAATCAGCAACGACTGTTTGCCCGCCAGTTGTTGTGCCACGCGGTTGGGAATGTAATTC
AGCTCCGCCATCGCCGCTTCCACTTTTTCCCGCGTTTTCGCAGAAACGTGGCTGGCCTGGTTCACCACGC
GGGAAACGGTCTGATAAGAGACACCGGCATACTCTGCGACATCGTATAACGTTACTGGTTTCACATTCAC
CACCCTGAATTGACTCTCTTCCGGGCGCTATCATGCCATACCGCGAAAGGTTTTGCGCCATTCGATGGTG
TCCGGGATCTCGACGCTCTCCCTTATGCGACTCCTGCATTAGGAAGCAGCCCAGTAGTAGGTTGAGGCCG
TTGAGCACCGCCGCCGCAAGGAATGGTGCATGCCGGCATGCCGCCCTTTCGTCTTCAAGAATTAATTCCC
AATTCCCCAGGCATCAAATAAAACGAAAGGCTCAGTCGAAAGACTGGGCCTTTCGTTTTATCTGTTGTTT
GTCGGTGAACGCTCTCCTGAGTAGGACAAATCCGCCGGGAGCGGATTTGAACGTTGCGAAGCAACGGCCC
GGAGGGTGGCGGGCAGGACGCCCGCCATAAACTGCCAGGAATTAATTCCCCAGGCATCAAATAAAACGAA
AGGCTCAGTCGAAAGACTGGGCCTTTCGTTTTATCTGTTGTTTGTCGGTGAACGCTCTCCTGAGTAGGAC
AAATCCGCCGGGAGCGGATTTGAACGTTGCGAAGCAACGGCCCGGAGGGTGGCGGGCAGGACGCCCGCCA
TAAACTGCCAGGAATTAATTCCCCAGGCATCAAATAAAACGAAAGGCTCAGTCGAAAGACTGGGCCTTTC
GTTTTATCTGTTGTTTGTCGGTGAACGCTCTCCTGAGTAGGACAAATCCGCCGGGAGCGGATTTGAACGT
TGCGAAGCAACGGCCCGGAGGGTGGCGGGCAGGACGCCCGCCATAAACTGCCAGGAATTAATTCCCCAGG
CATCAAATAAAACGAAAGGCTCAGTCGAAAGACTGGGCCTTTCGTTTTATCTGTTGTTTGTCGGTGAACG
CTCTCCTGAGTAGGACAAATCCGCCGGGAGCGGATTTGAACGTTGCGAAGCAACGGCCCGGAGGGTGGCG
GGCAGGACGCCCGCCATAAACTGCCAGGAATTAATTCATGGAAGATGCCTCCTCTGACTCGACGGGTGCT
GATCCTGCCCAGGAAGCTGGGACCTCTAAGCCTAATGAAGAGATCTCAGGTCCAGCAGAACCAGCTTCAC
CCCCAGAGACAACCACAACAGCCCAGGAGACTTCGGCGGCAGCAGTTCAGGGGACAGCCAAGGTCACCTC
AAGCAGGCAGGAACTAAACCCCCTGAAATCCATAGTGGAGAAAAGTATCTTACTAACAGAACAAGCCCTT
GCAAAAGCAGGAAAAGGAATGCACGGAGGCGTGCCAGGTGGAAAACAATCCATCGAAAATGGAAGTGAAT
TTGCACAAAAATTACTGAAGAAATTCAGTCTATTAAAACCATGGGCATGACTTCCTGCTTTGCCAAGGGT
ACCAATGTTTTAATGGCGGATGGGTCTATTGAATGTATTGAAAACATTGAGGTTGGTAATAAGGTCATGG
GTAAAGATGGCAGACCTCGTGAGGTAATTAAATTGCCCAGAGGAAGAGAAACTATGTACAGCGTCGTGCA
GAAAAGTCAGCACAGAGCCCACAAAAGTGACTCAAGTCGTGAAGTGCCAGAATTACTCAAGTTTACGTGT
AATGCGACCCATGAGTTGGTTGTTAGAACACCTCGTAGTGTCCGCCGTTTGTCTCGTACCATTAAGGGTG
TCGAATATTTTGAAGTTATTACTTTTGAGATGGGCCAAAAGAAAGCCCCCGACGGTAGAATTGTTGAGCT
TGTCAAGGAAGTTTCAAAGAGCTACCCAATATCTGAGGGGCCTGAGAGAGCCAACGAATTAGTAGAATCC
TATAGAAAGGCTTCAAATAAAGCTTATTTTGAGTGGACTATTGAGGCCAGAGATCTTTCTCTGTTGGGTT
CCCATGTTCGTAAAGCTACCTACCAGACTTACGCTCCAATTCTTTATGAGAATGACCACTTTTTCGACTA
CATGCAAAAAAGTAAGTTTCATCTCACCATTGAAGGTCCAAAAGTACTTGCTTATTTACTTGGTTTATGG
ATTGGTGATGGATTGTCTGACAGGGCAACTTTTTCGGTTGATTCCAGAGATACTTCTTTGATGGAACGTG
TTACTGAATATGCTGAAAAGTTGAATTTGTGCGCCGAGTATAAGGACAGAAAAGAACCACAAGTTGCCAA
AACTGTTAATTTGTACTCTAAAGTTGTCAGAGGTAATGGTATTCGCAATAATCTTAATACTGAGAATCCA
TTATGGGACGCTATTGTTGGCTTAGGATTCTTGAAGGACGGTGTCAAAAATATTCCTTCTTTCTTGTCTA
CGGACAATATCGGTACTCGTGAAACATTTCTTGCTGGTCTAATTGATTCTGATGGCTATGTTACTGATGA
GCATGGTATTAAAGCAACAATAAAGACAATTCATACTTCTGTCAGAGATGGTTTGGTTTCCCTTGCTCGT
TCTTTAGGCTTAGTAGTCTCGGTTAACGCAGAACCTGCTAAGGTTGACATGAATGTCACCAAACATAAAA
TTAGTTATGCTATTTATATGTCTGGTGGAGATGTTTTGCTTAACGTTCTTTCGAAGTGTGCCGGCTCTAA
AAAATTCAGGCCTGCTCCCGCCGCTGCTTTTGCACGTGAGTGCCGCGGATTTTATTTCGAGTTACAAGAA
TTGAAGGAAGACGATTATTATGGGATTACTTTATCTGATGATTCTGATCATCAGTTTTTGCTTGGATCCC
AGGTTGTCGTCCATGCATGCGGTGGCCTGACCGGTCTGAACTCAGGCCTCACGACAAATCCTGGTGTATC
CGCTTGGCAGGTCAACACAGCTTATACTGCGGGACAATTGGTCACATATAACGGCAAGACGTATAAATGT
TTGCAGCCCCACACCTCCTTGGCAGGATGGGAACCATCCAACGTTCCTGCCTTGTGGCAGCTTCAATGAC
TGCAGGAAGGGGATCCGGCTGCTAACAAAGCCCGAAAGGAAGCTGAGTTGGCTGCTGCCACCGCTGAGCA
ATAACTAGCATAACCCCTTGGGGCCTCTAAACGGGTCTTGAGGGGTTTTTTGCTGAAAGGAGGAACTATA
TCCGGAT
Features (pLannotate 1.2.2; 24 found; start..end, strand, type, name):
     35..139     +  promoter       AmpR promoter: bla
    140..1000    +  CDS            AmpR: β-lactamase; bla; confers resistance to ampicillin, carbenicillin, and related antibiotics
   1042..1555    -  rep_origin     M13 ori (sequence partly withheld): M13 bacteriophage origin of replication; arrow indicates direction of (+) strand synthesis
   1666..2254    +  rep_origin     ori: high-copy-number ColE1/pMB1/pBR322/pUC origin of replication
   2431..2521    -  misc_feature   bom (fragment): basis of mobility region from pBR322
   2623..2723    -  CDS            rop (fragment): Rop protein, which maintains plasmids at low copy number; rop
   2727..3083    +  CDS            LACRT (fragment): LACRT_HUMAN - Experimental evidence at protein level: Swiss-Prot protein existence level 1. Modulates secretion by lacrimal acinar cells. From Homo sapiens (Human).
   3087..3131    -  CDS            rop (fragment): Rop protein, which maintains plasmids at low copy number; rop
   3172..3282    +  CDS            mbeC (fragment): MBEC_ECOLX - Experimental evidence at protein level: Swiss-Prot protein existence level 1. Required for efficient mobilization of ColE1 plasmid and is thus essential to promote the specific transfer of the plasmid during conjugation. Probably functions by inducing DNA bending, helping the MbeA relaxase to melt the DNA around the nic site and cleave the phosphodiester bond. Binds specifically double-stranded DNA (dsDNA) containing the ColE1 oriT but does not recognize the inverted repeat (IR). From Escherichia coli.
   3317..3639    -  CDS            TcR (fragment): tetracycline efflux protein; tet; confers resistance to tetracycline
   3654..3675    -  protein_bind   CAP binding site: CAP binding activates transcription in the presence of cAMP. E. coli catabolite activator protein
   3688..4770    -  CDS            lacI: lac repressor; lacI; The lac repressor binds to the lac operator to inhibit transcription in E. coli. This inhibition can be relieved by adding lactose or isopropyl-β-D-thiogalactopyranoside (IPTG).
   4771..4848    -  promoter       lacI promoter: lacI
   4856..4949    -  CDS            TcR (fragment): tetracycline efflux protein; tet; confers resistance to tetracycline
   5001..5087    +  terminator     rrnB T1 terminator: Escherichia coli rrnB; transcription terminator T1 from the E. coli rrnB gene
   5184..5270    +  terminator     rrnB T1 terminator: Escherichia coli rrnB; transcription terminator T1 from the E. coli rrnB gene
   5367..5453    +  terminator     rrnB T1 terminator: Escherichia coli rrnB; transcription terminator T1 from the E. coli rrnB gene
   5550..5636    +  terminator     rrnB T1 terminator: Escherichia coli rrnB; transcription terminator T1 from the E. coli rrnB gene
   5721..6083    +  CDS            LACRT (fragment): LACRT_HUMAN - Experimental evidence at protein level: Swiss-Prot protein existence level 1. Modulates secretion by lacrimal acinar cells. From Homo sapiens (Human).
   6092..6910    +  CDS            Sce VMA intein 5' region: 5' region of the intein from the yeast Vma1 subunit of the vacuolar ATPase (Chong et al., 1998); Saccharomyces cerevisiae VMA1
   6913..7443    +  CDS            Sce VMA intein 3' region: modified 3' region of the intein from the yeast Vma1 subunit of the vacuolar ATPase (Chong et al., 1998); Saccharomyces cerevisiae VMA1; C-terminal cleavage of this intein can be induced by thiols.
   7487..7642    +  CDS            CBD: chitin binding domain from chitinase A1 (Watanabe et al., 1994); Bacillus circulans chiA
   7664..7713    +  CDS            SET1 (fragment): solubility-enhancement tag derived from T7 phage gene 10B
   7721..7768    +  terminator     T7 terminator: transcription terminator for bacteriophage T7 RNA polymerase
