[The description below was written by a language model from this plasmid's Addgene catalogue record and pLannotate feature annotations shown in this document.]
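Description:
pLAC is a bacterial protein expression plasmid built on the pTYB1 backbone, an intein-based purification vector, and carries the human lacritin (LACRT) coding sequence for the mature protein without its signal peptide. It is propagated in E. coli under ampicillin selection (β-lactamase with its own promoter) and replicates from a ColE1/pMB1-type origin. An M13 phage origin is also present, along with remnants of pBR322-derived sequence (bom, rop and tetracycline-resistance fragments). The recorded growth strain is ER2566, and the total size is about 7.8 kb.

The catalogue lists T7 as the promoter, although the feature table does not annotate a T7 promoter or lac operator. It does show a lacI repressor gene with its promoter, consistent with IPTG-inducible control, and four tandem rrnB T1 terminators upstream of the expression cassette that presumably limit read-through transcription. The 363 bp lacritin segment is followed directly by the Saccharomyces cerevisiae VMA1 intein (annotated as 5' and 3' regions) and a Bacillus circulans chitin binding domain, with a T7 terminator closing the unit. In this arrangement the fusion protein can be captured on chitin resin through the binding domain. Thiol-induced intein cleavage then releases lacritin free of the tag, matching the stated purpose of producing intact mature lacritin.

The annotation also reports a second lacritin-like fragment of about 357 bp lying within the rop region of the backbone. The record does not explain this, and it may be a feature of the deposited sequence assembly. The depositor notes a few backbone differences between the repository's sequencing and the full sequence, which are considered not to affect function.
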