Addgene plasmid #45072: pLAC
Purpose: lacritin-intein fusion plasmid coding for intact mature lacritin without signal peptide
Depositing lab: Gordon Laurie. Depositing organization: University of Virginia. Publication: Restricted epithelial proliferation by lacritin via PKCalpha-dependent NFAT and mTOR pathways. Wang J, Wang N, Xie J, Walton SC, McKown RL, Raab RW, Ma P, Beck SL, Coffman GL, Hussaini IM, Laurie GW. J Cell Biol. 2006 Aug 28;174(5):689-700. Epub 2006 Aug 21. 10.1083/jcb.200605140 PubMed 16923831.
Backbone
  Vector backbone: pTYB1
  Backbone manufacturer: New England Biolabs, INC
  Backbone size w/o insert (bp): 7477
  Total vector size (bp): 7794
  Vector type: Bacterial Expression ; Protein Expression Vector
Growth in bacteria
  Bacterial resistance: Ampicillin, 100 μg/mL
  Growth temperature: 37°C
  Growth strain: ER2566
  Copy number: Unknown
Gene/Insert
  Gene/Insert name: Lacritin (alt names: LACRT; pLAC)
  Species: H. sapiens (human)
  Insert size (bp): 363
  GenBank ID: NM_033277.1
  Entrez Gene: LACRT
  Promoter: T7
  Tag / fusion protein: Intein (C terminal on insert)
  Cloning method: Unknown
  Sequencing primers: 5′ T7; 3′ T7-term
Terms and licenses: Academic/Nonprofit Terms; Industry Terms: Not Available to Industry
Depositor comments: Please note that Addgene's sequencing results identified a few differences in the vector backbone when compared to the full plasmid sequence. The depositing laboratory indicates that these differences are not a concern for the function of the plasmid.
How to cite: pLAC was a gift from Gordon Laurie (Addgene plasmid # 45072 ; http://n2t.net/addgene:45072 ; RRID:Addgene_45072)
