>Addgene plasmid #45072 | pLAC | addgene partial sequence | sequence record 64678 | T7term 5'-GCTAGTTATTGCTCAGCGG-3'
TTGTTAGCAGCCGGATCCCCTTCCTGCAGTCATTGAAGCTGCCACAAGGCAGGAACGTTGGATGGTTCCC
ATCCTGCCAAGGAGGTGTGGGGCTGCAAACATTTATACGTCTTGCCGTTATATGTGACCAATTGTCCCGC
AGTATAAGCTGTGTTGACCTGCCAAGCGGATACACCAGGATTTGTCGTGAGGCCTGAGTTCAGACCGGTC
AGGCCACCGCATGCATGGACGACAACCTGGGATCCAAGCAAAAACTGATGATCAGAATCATCAGATAAAG
TAATCCCATAATAATCGTCTTCCTTCAATTCTTGTAACTCGAAATAAAATCCGCGGCACTCACGTGCAAA
AGCAGCGGCGGGAGCAGGCCTGAATTTTTTAGAGCCGGCACACTTCGAAAGAACGTTAAGCAAAACATCT
CCACCAGACATATAAATAGCATAACTAATTTTATGTTTGGTGACATTCATGTCAACCTTAGCAGGTTCTG
CGTTAACCGAGACTACTAAGCCTAAAGAACGAGCAAGGGAAACCAAACCATCTCTGACAGAAGTATGAAT
TGTCTTTATTGTTGCTTTAATACCATGCTCATCAGTAACATAGCCATCAGAATCAATTAGACCAGCAAGA
AATGTTTCACGAGTACCGATATTGTCCGTAGACAAGAAAGAAGGAATATTTTTGACACCGTCCTTCAAGA
ATCCTAAGCCAACAATAGCGTCCCATAATGGATTCTCAGTATTAAGATTATTGCGAATACCATTACCTCT
GACAACTTTAGAGTACAAATTAACAGTTTTGGCAACTTGTGGTTCTTTTCTGTCCTTATACTCGGCGCAC
AAATTCAACTTTTCAGCATATTCAGTAACACGTTC
