>Addgene plasmid #45072 | pLAC | addgene partial sequence | sequence record 65151 | sceVMA-Intein-R 5'-GGGCTCTGTGCTGACTTTTC-3'
ATTTAATTACCTCACGAGGTCTGCCATCTTTACCCATGACCTTATTACCAACCTCAATGTTTTCAATACA
TTCAATAGACCCATCCGCCATTAAAACATTGGTACCCTTGGCAAAGCATGCCCATGGTTTTAATAGACTG
AATTTCTTCAGTAATTTTTGTGCAAATTCACTTCCATTTTCGATGAATTGTTTTCCACCTGGCACGCCTC
CGTGCATTCCTTTTCCTGCTTTTGCAAGGGCTTGTTCTGTTAGTAAGATACTTTTCTCCACTATGGATTT
CAGGGGGTTTAGTTCCTGCCTGCTTGAGGTGACCTTGGCTGTCCCCTGAACTGCTGCCGCCGAAGTCTCC
TGGGCTGTTGTGGTTGTCTCTGGGGGTGAAGCTGGTTCTGCTGGACCTGAGATCTCTTCATTAGGCTTAG
AGGTCCCAGCTTCCTGGGCAGGATCAGCACCCGTCGAGTCAGAGGAGGCATCTTCCATATGTATATCTCC
TTCTTAAAGTTAAACAAAATTATTTCTAGAGGGGAATTGTTATCCGCTCACAATTCCCCTATAGTGAGTC
GTATTAATTTCGCGGGATCGAGATCCCCGGTTTAAACCGGGAATTAATTCCGATCCCCAATTCCTGGCAG
TTTATGGCGGGCGTCCTGCCCGCCACCCTCCGGGCCGTTGCTTCGCAACGTTCAAATCCGCTCCCGGCGG
ATTTGTCCTACTCAGGAGAGCGTTCACCGACAAACAACAGATAAAACGAAAGGCCCAGTCTTTCGACTGA
GCCTTTCGTTTTATTTGATGCCTGGGGAATTAATTCCTGGCAGTTTATGGCGGGCGTCCT
