>Addgene plasmid #45072 | pLAC | addgene partial sequence | sequence record 66474 | T7 5'-TAATACGACTCACTATAGGG-3'
ACTTTAAGAAGGAGATATACATATGGAAGATGCCTCCTCTGACTCGACGGGTGCTGATCCTGCCCAGGAA
GCTGGGACCTCTAAGCCTAATGAAGAGATCTCAGGTCCAGCAGAACCAGCTTCACCCCCAGAGACAACCA
CAACAGCCCAGGAGACTTCGGCGGCAGCAGTTCAGGGGACAGCCAAGGTCACCTCAAGCAGGCAGGAACT
AAACCCCCTGAAATCCATAGTGGAGAAAAGTATCTTACTAACAGAACAAGCCCTTGCAAAAGCAGGAAAA
GGAATGCACGGAGGCGTGCCAGGTGGAAAACAATTCATCGAAAATGGAAGTGAATTTGCACAAAAATTAC
TGAAGAAATTCAGTCTATTAAAACCATGGGCATGCTTTGCCAAGGGTACCAATGTTTTAATGGCGGATGG
GTCTATTGAATGTATTGAAAACATTGAGGTTGGTAATAAGGTCATGGGTAAAGATGGCAGACCTCGTGAG
GTAATTAAATTGCCCAGAGGAAGAGAAACTATGTACAGCGTCGTGCAGAAAAGTCAGCACAGAGCCCACA
AAAGTGACTCAAGTCGTGAAGTGCCAGAATTACTCAAGTTTACGTGTAATGCGACCCATGAGTTGGTTGT
TAGAACACCTCGTAGTGTCCGCCGTTTGTCTCGTACCATTAAGGGTGTCGAATATTTTGAAGTTATTACT
TTTGAGATGGGCCAAAAGAAAGCCCCCGACGGTAGAATTGTTGAGCTTGTCAAGGAAGTTTCAAAGAGCT
ACCCAATATCTGAGGGGCCTGAGAGAGCCAACGAATTAGTAGAATCCTATAGAAAGGCTTCAAATAAAGC
TTATTTTGAGTGGACTATTGAGGCC
